Addgene plasmid #205674: LEAPEW
Purpose: shRNAmir backbone for RNA interference, with E2-Crimson reporter
Depositing lab: Dapeng Wang. Depositing organization: Shandong Medical and Pharmaceutical University. Publication: miR-AB, a miRNA-based shRNA viral toolkit for multicolor-barcoded multiplex RNAi at a single-cell level. Wang D, Xiu J, Zhao J, Luo J. EMBO Rep. 2022 Apr 5;23(4):e53691. doi: 10.15252/embr.202153691. Epub 2022 Feb 24. PubMed 35201651.
Backbone
  Vector backbone: pLVX-Puro
  Backbone manufacturer: Clontech
  Vector type: Lentiviral
Growth in bacteria
  Bacterial resistance: Ampicillin, 100 μg/mL
  Growth temperature: 37°C
  Growth strain: NEB Stable
  Copy number: High Copy
Gene/Insert
  Gene/Insert name: miR-AB
  Species: Synthetic
  Promoter: EF1a
  Cloning method: Restriction Enzyme; 5′ cloning site BamHI (unknown if destroyed); 3′ cloning site ApaI (unknown if destroyed)
  Sequencing primers: 3′ PGK Reverse: GCCAGAGGCCACTTGTGTAG
Terms and licenses: Academic/Nonprofit Terms; Industry Terms: Not Available to Industry
How to cite: LEAPEW was a gift from Dapeng Wang (Addgene plasmid # 205674 ; http://n2t.net/addgene:205674 ; RRID:Addgene_205674)
