[The description below was written by a language model from this plasmid's Addgene catalogue record and pLannotate feature annotations shown in this document.]
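Description:
LEAPEW is an HIV-1-based lentiviral vector built on the pLVX-Puro backbone (Clontech) that serves as an empty shRNAmir backbone for RNA interference. In bacteria it replicates from a high-copy ColE1/pUC-type origin and is selected with ampicillin through the AmpR (β-lactamase) gene. The viral portion carries the elements needed for packaging and transduction: LTR sequences flanking the cassette (both annotated as truncated 5' LTRs, each next to a nef-derived fragment), the Ψ packaging signal with a gag fragment, the Rev response element for Rev-dependent nuclear export of the genomic RNA, and the cPPT/CTS, which aids nuclear import of the reverse-transcribed genome.

The payload consists of two transcription units in the same orientation. The human EF-1α promoter drives the synthetic miR-AB cassette, a microRNA-based scaffold into which shRNA sequences are placed so that they are processed like an endogenous miRNA. The feature table recognises only the 3' miR-30a flanking sequence here. About 940 nt between the EF-1α promoter and that flank are unannotated, so the record does not reveal what else lies in that region. Downstream, the mouse PGK promoter drives E2-Crimson, a far-red fluorescent protein that marks transduced cells, followed by a WPRE to boost transcript stability and expression. Although the parent backbone is named for puromycin, no puromycin resistance gene is annotated, so fluorescence appears to be the only mammalian marker.

The associated publication describes miR-AB as a viral toolkit for multicolour-barcoded multiplex RNAi at the single-cell level. This suggests that LEAPEW supplies the E2-Crimson colour in that set, letting cells that received a particular knockdown construct be identified by their reporter.
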