Features (pLannotate 1.2.2; 22 found; start..end, strand, type, name):
    377..634     +  LTR            5' LTR (truncated): truncated 5' long terminal repeat (LTR) from HIV-1
    681..806     +  misc_feature   HIV-1 Ψ: packaging signal of human immunodeficiency virus type 1
    790..1128    +  CDS            HIV-1 gag (fragment): gag protein from human immunodeficiency virus 1; gag
   1303..1536    +  misc_feature   RRE: The Rev response element (RRE) of HIV-1 allows for Rev-dependent mRNA export from the nucleus to the cytoplasm.
   1913..2013    +  CDS            Rev (fragment): human immunodeficiency virus 1 (HIV-1) Rev protein; rev; enhances nuclear export of unspliced and incompletely spliced viral mRNAs
   2028..2143    +  misc_feature   cPPT/CTS: central polypurine tract and central termination sequence of HIV-1 (lacking the first T)
   2184..3348    +  promoter       EF-1α promoter: strong constitutive promoter for human elongation factor EF-1α
   4293..4416    +  ncRNA          3' miR-30a: sequence downstream of the 71-nt precursor of the human miR-30a microRNA (Zeng et al., 2002) miRNA
   4430..4929    +  promoter       PGK promoter: mouse phosphoglycerate kinase 1 promoter
   4947..5621    +  CDS            E2-Crimson: E2-Crimson is a basic (constitutively fluorescent) far red fluorescent protein published in 2009, derived from Discosoma sp.. It is reported to be a rapidly-maturing tetramer with low acid sensitivity.
   5633..6220    +  misc_feature   WPRE: woodchuck hepatitis virus posttranscriptional regulatory element
   6234..6632    +  CDS            nef (fragment): NEF_HV1BR - Experimental evidence at protein level: Swiss-Prot protein existence level 1. Extracellular Nef protein targets CD4(+) T-lymphocytes for apoptosis by interacting with CXCR4 surface receptors (PubMed:14990729). From Human immunodeficiency virus type 1 group M subtype B (isolate BRU/LAI) (HIV-1).
   6680..6937    +  LTR            5' LTR (truncated): truncated 5' long terminal repeat (LTR) from HIV-1
   7090..7106    -  protein_bind   lac operator: The lac repressor binds to the lac operator to inhibit transcription in E. coli. This inhibition can be relieved by adding lactose or isopropyl-β-D-thiogalactopyranoside (IPTG). lac repressor encoded by lacI
   7114..7144    -  promoter       lac promoter: promoter for the E. coli lac operon
   7159..7180    -  protein_bind   CAP binding site: CAP binding activates transcription in the presence of cAMP. E. coli catabolite activator protein
   7193..7285    -  CDS            lacI (fragment): lac repressor; lacI; The lac repressor binds to the lac operator to inhibit transcription in E. coli. This inhibition can be relieved by adding lactose or isopropyl-β-D-thiogalactopyranoside (IPTG).
   7468..8056    -  rep_origin     ori: high-copy-number ColE1/pMB1/pBR322/pUC origin of replication
   8227..9087    -  CDS            AmpR: β-lactamase; bla; confers resistance to ampicillin, carbenicillin, and related antibiotics
   9088..9192    -  promoter       AmpR promoter: bla
   9240..9374    +  polyA_signal   SV40 poly(A) signal: SV40 polyadenylation signal
   9541..329     +  CDS            nef (fragment) (across the origin): NEF_HV1BR - Experimental evidence at protein level: Swiss-Prot protein existence level 1. Extracellular Nef protein targets CD4(+) T-lymphocytes for apoptosis by interacting with CXCR4 surface receptors (PubMed:14990729). From Human immunodeficiency virus type 1 group M subtype B (isolate BRU/LAI) (HIV-1).
>Addgene plasmid #205674 | LEAPEW | addgene full sequence | sequence record 409146 | Addgene NGS Result
TGGAAGGGCTAATTCACTCCCAAAGAAGACAAGATATCCTTGATCTGTGGATCTACCACACACAAGGCTA
CTTCCCTGATTAGCAGAACTACACACCAGGGCCAGGGGTCAGATATCCACTGACCTTTGGATGGTGCTAC
AAGCTAGTACCAGTTGAGCCAGATAAGGTAGAAGAGGCCAATAAAGGAGAGAACACCAGCTTGTTACACC
CTGTGAGCCTGCATGGGATGGATGACCCGGAGAGAGAAGTGTTAGAGTGGAGGTTTGACAGCCGCCTAGC
ATTTCATCACGTGGCCCGAGAGCTGCATCCGGAGTACTTCAAGAACTGCTGATATCGAGCTTGCTACAAG
GGACTTTCCGCTGGGGACTTTCCAGGGAGGCGTGGCCTGGGCGGGACTGGGGAGTGGCGAGCCCTCAGAT
CCTGCATATAAGCAGCTGCTTTTTGCCTGTACTGGGTCTCTCTGGTTAGACCAGATCTGAGCCTGGGAGC
TCTCTGGCTAACTAGGGAACCCACTGCTTAAGCCTCAATAAAGCTTGCCTTGAGTGCTTCAAGTAGTGTG
TGCCCGTCTGTTGTGTGACTCTGGTAACTAGAGATCCCTCAGACCCTTTTAGTCAGTGTGGAAAATCTCT
AGCAGTGGCGCCCGAACAGGGACTTGAAAGCGAAAGGGAAACCAGAGGAGCTCTCTCGACGCAGGACTCG
GCTTGCTGAAGCGCGCACGGCAAGAGGCGAGGGGCGGCGACTGGTGAGTACGCCAAAAATTTTGACTAGC
GGAGGCTAGAAGGAGAGAGATGGGTGCGAGAGCGTCAGTATTAAGCGGGGGAGAATTAGATCGCGATGGG
AAAAAATTCGGTTAAGGCCAGGGGGAAAGAAAAAATATAAATTAAAACATATAGTATGGGCAAGCAGGGA
GCTAGAACGATTCGCAGTTAATCCTGGCCTGTTAGAAACATCAGAAGGCTGTAGACAAATACTGGGACAG
CTACAACCATCCCTTCAGACAGGATCAGAAGAACTTAGATCATTATATAATACAGTAGCAACCCTCTATT
GTGTGCATCAAAGGATAGAGATAAAAGACACCAAGGAAGCTTTAGACAAGATAGAGGAAGAGCAAAACAA
AAGTAAGACCACCGCACAGCAAGCGGCCGGCCGCTGATCTTCAGACCTGGAGGAGGAGATATGAGGGACA
ATTGGAGAAGTGAATTATATAAATATAAAGTAGTAAAAATTGAACCATTAGGAGTAGCACCCACCAAGGC
AAAGAGAAGAGTGGTGCAGAGAGAAAAAAGAGCAGTGGGAATAGGAGCTTTGTTCCTTGGGTTCTTGGGA
GCAGCAGGAAGCACTATGGGCGCAGCGTCAATGACGCTGACGGTACAGGCCAGACAATTATTGTCTGGTA
TAGTGCAGCAGCAGAACAATTTGCTGAGGGCTATTGAGGCGCAACAGCATCTGTTGCAACTCACAGTCTG
GGGCATCAAGCAGCTCCAGGCAAGAATCCTGGCTGTGGAAAGATACCTAAAGGATCAACAGCTCCTGGGG
ATTTGGGGTTGCTCTGGAAAACTCATTTGCACCACTGCTGTGCCTTGGAATGCTAGTTGGAGTAATAAAT
CTCTGGAACAGATTTGGAATCACACGACCTGGATGGAGTGGGACAGAGAAATTAACAATTACACAAGCTT
AATACACTCCTTAATTGAAGAATCGCAAAACCAGCAAGAAAAGAATGAACAAGAATTATTGGAATTAGAT
AAATGGGCAAGTTTGTGGAATTGGTTTAACATAACAAATTGGCTGTGGTATATAAAATTATTCATAATGA
TAGTAGGAGGCTTGGTAGGTTTAAGAATAGTTTTTGCTGTACTTTCTATAGTGAATAGAGTTAGGCAGGG
ATATTCACCATTATCGTTTCAGACCCACCTCCCAACCCCGAGGGGACCCGACAGGCCCGAAGGAATAGAA
GAAGAAGGTGGAGAGAGAGACAGAGACAGATCCATTCGATTAGTGAACGGATCTCGACGGTATCGCCTTT
AAAAGAAAAGGGGGGATTGGGGGGTACAGTGCAGGGGAAAGAATAGTAGACATAATAGCAACAGACATAC
AAACTAAAGAATTACAAAAACAAATTACAAAAATTCAAAATTTTCGGGTTTATTACAGGGACAGCAGAGA
TCCAGTTTATCGATGGGCAGAGCGCACATCGCCCACAGTCCCCGAGAAGTTGGGGGGAGGGGTCGGCAAT
TGAACCGGAGCCTAGAGAAGGTGGCGCGGGGTAAACTGGGAAAGTGATGTCGTGTACTGGCTCCGCCTTT
TTCCCGAGGGTGGGGGAGAACCGTATATAAGTGCAGTAGTCGCCGTGAACGTTCTTTTTCGCAACGGGTT
TGCCGCCAGAACACAGGTAAGTGCCGTGTGTGGTTCCCGCGGGCCTGGCCTCTTTACGGGTTATGGCCCT
TGCGTGCCTTGAATTACTTCCACGCCCCTGGCTGCAGTACGTGATTCTTGATCCCGAGCTTCGGGTTGGA
AGTGGGTGGGAGAGTTCGAGGCCTTGCGCTTAAGGAGCCCCTTCGCCTCGTGCTTGAGTTGAGGCCTGGC
TTGGGCGCTGGGGCCGCCGCGTGCGAATCTGGTGGCACCTTCGCGCCTGTCTCGCTGCTTTCGATAAGTC
TCTAGCCATTTAAAATTTTTGATGACCTGCTGCGACGCTTTTTTTCTGGCAAGATAGTCTTGTAAATGCG
GGCCAAGATCGGCACACTGGTATTTCGGTTTTTGGGGCCGCGGGCGGCGACGGGGCCGGTGCGTCCCAGC
GCACATGTTCGGCGAGGCGGGGCCTGCGAGCGCGGCCACCGAGAATCGGACGGGGGTAGTCTCAAGCTGG
CCGGCCTGCTCTGGTGCCTGGCCTCGCGCCGCCGTGTATCGCCCCGCCCTGGGCGGCAAGGCTGGCCCGG
TCGGCACCAGTTGCGTGAGCGGAAAGATGGCCGCTTCCCGGCCCTGCTGCAGGGAGCTCAAAATGGAGGA
CGCGGCGCTCGGGAGAGCGGGCGGGTGAGTCACCCACACAAAGGAAAAGGGCCTTTCCGTCCTCAGCCGT
CGCTTCATGTGACTCCACGGAGTACCGGGCGCCGTCCAGGCACCTCGATTAGTTCTCGCGCTTTTGGAGT
ACGTCGTCTTTAGGTTGGGGGGAGGGGTTTTATGCGATGGAGTTTCCCCACACTGAGTGGGTGGAGACTG
AAGTTAGGCCAGCTTGGCACTTGATGTAATTCTCCTTGGAATTTGCCCTTTTTGAGTTTGGATCTTGGTT
CATTCTCAAGCCTCAGACAGTGGTTCAAAGTTTTTTTCTTCCATTTCAGGTGTCGTGAAGCGCTTCGACT
AGGGATAACAGGGTAATTGTTTGAATGAGGCTTCAGTACTTTACAGAATCGTTGCCTGCACATCTTGGAA
ACACTTGCTGGGATTACTTCGACTTCTTAACCCAACAGAAGGCTCGAGAAGGTATATTGCTGTTGACAGG
ATCCACATTAACAACTTTAAGTCCAGCAATTTGAGTTAAGGGTGTTGCTCTCAATGATTTCACTAATGGT
TCAATTTTTAATTTCTTTTCTTCTGGTTCAAAATTCAAGTTTCAAGTGAAAGTGTAATATGCACCCATTT
CTTTCAATAAATCTTCTAAATAGTCCACTAATGTTTTATTTTGTTTTTTACAAAATCAAGCAGCCTCTGC
TATCAATATAGAACCTTGTATTCCATCTTTATCTCTAGCTGAGTCATCAATTACATATCCATAACTTTCT
TCATAAGCAAAAACAAAATTTAATCCGTTATCTTCTTCTTTAGCAATTTCTCTACCCATTCATTTCAATC
CAGTTAAAGTTTTTACAATCTTAACTCCATATTTTTCCTGAGCGATTCTATCACCCAAATCACTTGTTAC
AAAACTTGAATATAGAGCCGGATTTTTTGGAATGCTATTTAAGCGTTTTAGATTTGATAATTTTCAATCA
ATTAAAATTGGTCCTGTTTGATTTCCATCTAATCTTACAAAATGACCATCATGTTTTATTGCCATTCCAA
ATCTGTCAGCATCTGGGTCATTCATAATAATAATATCTGCATCATGTTTAATACCATATTCAAGCGGTAT
TTTTCATGCAGGATCAAATTCTGGATTTGGATTTACAACATTTTTCAATGTTTCATCTTCAAATGCACGA
TCTTCACCCTCAATAACGTTATATCCTGATTCACGTAATCTTTTTGGGGTAAATTTAGTTCCTGTTCCAT
TAACTGCGCTAAAAATAGGGCCCTGCCTCGGACTTCAAGGGGCTAGAATTCGAGCAATTATCTTGTTTAC
TAAAACTGAATACCTTGCTATCTCTTTGATACATTTTTACAAAGCTGAATTAAAATGGTATAAATTAAAT
CACTTTTTTCAATTCTACCGGGTAGGGGAGGCGCTTTTCCCAAGGCAGTCTGGAGCATGCGCTTTAGCAG
CCCCGCTGGGCACTTGGCGCTACACAAGTGGCCTCTGGCCTCGCACACATTCCACATCCACCGGTAGGCG
CCAACCGGCTCCGTTCTTTGGTGGCCCCTTCGCGCCACCTTCTACTCCTCCCCTAGTCAGGAAGTTCCCC
CCCGCCCCGCAGCTCGCGTCGTGCAGGACGTGACAAATGGAAGTAGCACGTCTCACTAGTCTCGTGCAGA
TGGACAGCACCGCTGAGCAATGGAAGCGGGTAGGCCTTTGGGGCAGCGGCCAATAGCAGCTTTGCTCCTT
CGCTTTCTGGGCTCAGAGGCTGGGAAGGGGTGGGTCCGGGGGCGGGCTCAGGGGCGGGCTCAGGGGCNGG
GCGGGCGCCCGAAGGTCCTCCGGAGGCCCGGCATTCTGCACGCTTCAAAAGCGCACGTCTGCCGCGCTGT
TCTCCTCTTCCTCATCTCCGGGCCTTTCGACCTTTAATTAACCACCATGGATAGCACTGAGAACGTCATC
AAGCCCTTCATGCGCTTCAAGGTGCACATGGAGGGCTCCGTGAACGGCCACGAGTTCGAGATCGAGGGCG
TGGGCGAGGGCAAGCCCTACGAGGGCACCCAGACCGCCAAGCTGCAAGTGACCAAGGGCGGCCCCCTGCC
CTTCGCCTGGGACATCCTGTCCCCCCAGTTCTTCTACGGCTCCAAGGCGTACATCAAGCACCCCGCCGAC
ATCCCCGACTACCTCAAGCAGTCCTTCCCCGAGGGCTTCAAGTGGGAGCGCGTGATGAACTTCGAGGACG
GCGGCGTGGTGACCGTGACCCAGGACTCATCCCTGCAAGACGGCACCCTCATCTACCACGTCAAGTTCAT
CGGCGTGAACTTCCCCTCCGACGGCCCCGTAATGCAGAAGAAAACTCTTGGCTGGGAGCCCTCCACTGAG
CGCAACTACCCCCGCGACGGCGTGCTGAAGGGCGAGAACCACATGGCGCTGAAGCTGAAGGGCGGCGGCC
ACTACCTGTGTGAGTTCAAGTCCATCTACATGGCTAAGAAGCCCGTGAAGCTGCCCGGCTACCACTACGT
GGACTACAAGCTCGACATCACCTCCCACAACGAGGACTACACCGTGGTGGAGCAGTACGAACGCGCCGAG
GCCCGCCACCACCTGTTCCAGTAGGTTTAAACATCAACCTCTGGATTACAAAATTTGTGAAAGATTGACT
GGTATTCTTAACTATGTTGCTCCTTTTACGCTATGTGGATACGCTGCTTTAATGCCTTTGTATCATGCTA
TTGCTTCCCGTATGGCTTTCATTTTCTCCTCCTTGTATAAATCCTGGTTGCTGTCTCTTTATGAGGAGTT
GTGGCCCGTTGTCAGGCAACGTGGCGTGGTGTGCACTGTGTTTGCTGACGCAACCCCCACTGGTTGGGGC
ATTGCCACCACCTGTCAGCTCCTTTCCGGGACTTTCGCTTTCCCCCTCCCTATTGCCACGGCGGAACTCA
TCGCCGCCTGCCTTGCCCGCTGCTGGACAGGGGCTCGGCTGTTGGGCACTGACAATTCCGTGGTGTTGTC
GGGGAAGCTGACGTCCTTTCCATGGCTGCTCGCCTGTGTTGCCACCTGGATTCTGCGCGGGACGTCCTTC
TGCTACGTCCCTTCGGCCCTCAATCCAGCGGACCTTCCTTCCCGCGGCCTGCTGCCGGCTCTGCGGCCTC
TTCCGCGTCTTCGCCTTCGCCCTCAGACGAGTCGGATCTCCCTTTGGGCCGCCTCCCCGCCTGGCCTGCA
GGGGTACCTTTAAGACCAATGACTTACAAGGCAGCTGTAGATCTTAGCCACTTTTTAAAAGAAAAGAGGG
GACTGGAAGGGCTAATTCACTCCCAACGAAGACAAGATATCCTTGATCTGTGGATCTACCACACACAAGG
CTACTTCCCTGATTAGCAGAACTACACACCAGGGCCAGGGGTCAGATATCCACTGACCTTTGGATGGTGC
TACAAGCTAGTACCAGTTGAGCCAGATAAGGTAGAAGAGGCCAATAAAGGAGAGAACACCAGCTTGTTAC
ACCCTGTGAGCCTGCATGGGATGGATGACCCGGAGAGAGAAGTGTTAGAGTGGAGGTTTGACAGCCGCCT
AGCATTTCATCACGTGGCCCGAGAGCTGCATCCGGAGTACTTCAAGAACTGCTGATATCGAGCTTGCTAC
AAGGGACTTTCCGCTGGGGACTTTCCAGGGAGGCGTGGCCTGGGCGGGACTGGGGAGTGGCGAGCCCTCA
GATCCTGCATATAAGCAGCTGCTTTTTGCCTGTACTGGGTCTCTCTGGTTAGACCAGATCTGAGCCTGGG
AGCTCTCTGGCTAACTAGGGAACCCACTGCTTAAGCCTCAATAAAGCTTGCCTTGAGTGCTTCAAGTAGT
GTGTGCCCGTCTGTTGTGTGACTCTGGTAACTAGAGATCCCTCAGACCCTTTTAGTCAGTGTGGAAAATC
TCTAGCAGTAGTAGTTCATGTCATCTTATTATTCAGTATTTATAACTTGCAAAGAAATGAATATCAGAGA
GTGAGAGGCCTTGACATTGCTAGCGTTTTACCGTCGACCTCTAGCTAGAGCTTGGCGTAATCATGGTCAT
AGCTGTTTCCTGTGTGAAATTGTTATCCGCTCACAATTCCACACAACATACGAGCCGGAAGCATAAAGTG
TAAAGCCTGGGGTGCCTAATGAGTGAGCTAACTCACATTAATTGCGTTGCGCTCACTGCCCGCTTTCCAG
TCGGGAAACCTGTCGTGCCAGCTGCATTAATGAATCGGCCAACGCGCGGGGAGAGGCGGTTTGCGTATTG
GGCGCTCTTCCGCTTCCTCGCTCACTGACTCGCTGCGCTCGGTCGTTCGGCTGCGGCGAGCGGTATCAGC
TCACTCAAAGGCGGTAATACGGTTATCCACAGAATCAGGGGATAACGCAGGAAAGAACATGTGAGCAAAA
GGCCAGCAAAAGGCCAGGAACCGTAAAAAGGCCGCGTTGCTGGCGTTTTTCCATAGGCTCCGCCCCCCTG
ACGAGCATCACAAAAATCGACGCTCAAGTCAGAGGTGGCGAAACCCGACAGGACTATAAAGATACCAGGC
GTTTCCCCCTGGAAGCTCCCTCGTGCGCTCTCCTGTTCCGACCCTGCCGCTTACCGGATACCTGTCCGCC
TTTCTCCCTTCGGGAAGCGTGGCGCTTTCTCATAGCTCACGCTGTAGGTATCTCAGTTCGGTGTAGGTCG
TTCGCTCCAAGCTGGGCTGTGTGCACGAACCCCCCGTTCAGCCCGACCGCTGCGCCTTATCCGGTAACTA
TCGTCTTGAGTCCAACCCGGTAAGACACGACTTATCGCCACTGGCAGCAGCCACTGGTAACAGGATTAGC
AGAGCGAGGTATGTAGGCGGTGCTACAGAGTTCTTGAAGTGGTGGCCTAACTACGGCTACACTAGAAGAA
CAGTATTTGGTATCTGCGCTCTGCTGAAGCCAGTTACCTTCGGAAAAAGAGTTGGTAGCTCTTGATCCGG
CAAACAAACCACCGCTGGTAGCGGTGGTTTTTTTGTTTGCAAGCAGCAGATTACGCGCAGAAAAAAAGGA
TCTCAAGAAGATCCTTTGATCTTTTCTACGGGGTCTGACGCTCAGTGGAACGAAAACTCACGTTAAGGGA
TTTTGGTCATGAGATTATCAAAAAGGATCTTCACCTAGATCCTTTTAAATTAAAAATGAAGTTTTAAATC
AATCTAAAGTATATATGAGTAAACTTGGTCTGACAGTTACCAATGCTTAATCAGTGAGGCACCTATCTCA
GCGATCTGTCTATTTCGTTCATCCATAGTTGCCTGACTCCCCGTCGTGTAGATAACTACGATACGGGAGG
GCTTACCATCTGGCCCCAGTGCTGCAATGATACCGCGAGACCCACGCTCACCGGCTCCAGATTTATCAGC
AATAAACCAGCCAGCCGGAAGGGCCGAGCGCAGAAGTGGTCCTGCAACTTTATCCGCCTCCATCCAGTCT
ATTAATTGTTGCCGGGAAGCTAGAGTAAGTAGTTCGCCAGTTAATAGTTTGCGCAACGTTGTTGCCATTG
CTACAGGCATCGTGGTGTCACGCTCGTCGTTTGGTATGGCTTCATTCAGCTCCGGTTCCCAACGATCAAG
GCGAGTTACATGATCCCCCATGTTGTGCAAAAAAGCGGTTAGCTCCTTCGGTCCTCCGATCGTTGTCAGA
AGTAAGTTGGCCGCAGTGTTATCACTCATGGTTATGGCAGCACTGCATAATTCTCTTACTGTCATGCCAT
CCGTAAGATGCTTTTCTGTGACTGGTGAGTACTCAACCAAGTCATTCTGAGAATAGTGTATGCGGCGACC
GAGTTGCTCTTGCCCGGCGTCAATACGGGATAATACCGCGCCACATAGCAGAACTTTAAAAGTGCTCATC
ATTGGAAAACGTTCTTCGGGGCGAAAACTCTCAAGGATCTTACCGCTGTTGAGATCCAGTTCGATGTAAC
CCACTCGTGCACCCAACTGATCTTCAGCATCTTTTACTTTCACCAGCGTTTCTGGGTGAGCAAAAACAGG
AAGGCAAAATGCCGCAAAAAAGGGAATAAGGGCGACACGGAAATGTTGAATACTCATACTCTTCCTTTTT
CAATATTATTGAAGCATTTATCAGGGTTATTGTCTCATGAGCGGATACATATTTGAATGTATTTAGAAAA
ATAAACAAATAGGGGTTCCGCGCACATTTCCCCGAAAAGTGCCACCTGACGTCGACGGATCGGGAGATCA
ACTTGTTTATTGCAGCTTATAATGGTTACAAATAAAGCAATAGCATCACAAATTTCACAAATAAAGCATT
TTTTTCACTGCATTCTAGTTGTGGTTTGTCCAAACTCATCAATGTATCTTATCATGTCTGGATCAACTGG
ATAACTCAAGCTAACCAAAATCATCCCAAACTTCCCACCCCATACCCTATTACCACTGCCAATTACCTGT
GGTTTCATTTACTCTAAACCTGTGATTCCTCTGAATTATTTTCATTTTAAAGAAATTGTATTTGTTAAAT
ATGTACTACAAACTTAGTAGT
